Addgene plasmid #178432: PB CAG-F-bpA-SV40pA-F-L-bpA-SV40pA-L-td-sfGFP
Purpose: CAG tdGFP FLP/FRT cre/lox "AND" reporter piggyBac transposon (bpA SV40pA stop)
Depositing lab: Mario Capecchi. Depositing organization: University of Utah.
Backbone
  Vector backbone: Custom
  Backbone manufacturer: Hyung-song Nam, Capecchi laboratory
  Vector type: Mammalian Expression, Cre/Lox ; FLP/FRT, piggyBac
Growth in bacteria
  Bacterial resistance: Ampicillin, 100 μg/mL
  Growth temperature: 30°C
  Growth strain: DH10B
  Copy number: High Copy
Gene/Insert
  Gene/Insert name: td-sfGFP
  Species: Synthetic
Resource information
  A portion of this plasmid was derived from a plasmid made by: piggyBac ITR's were synthesized from sequences in the NCBI database. CAG promoter is from pCAGGS obtained from BCCM/LMBP. bGH pA is from Neal Copeland. SV40 pA is from Clontech. sfGFP is from Sandia Biotech. WPRE is from Miguel Ramalho-Santos. Backbone is from Stratagene.
Terms and licenses: Academic/Nonprofit Terms; Industry Terms: Not Available to Industry
Depositor comments: Similar to the situation with some other plasmids in this collection, the missing four nucleotides at the 5' end of the WPRE renders it unrecognizable to SnapGene, but the expression vector is functional.
How to cite: PB CAG-F-bpA-SV40pA-F-L-bpA-SV40pA-L-td-sfGFP was a gift from Mario Capecchi (Addgene plasmid # 178432 ; http://n2t.net/addgene:178432 ; RRID:Addgene_178432)
