[The description below was written by a language model from this plasmid's Addgene catalogue record and pLannotate feature annotations shown in this document.]
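Description:
PB CAG-F-bpA-SV40pA-F-L-bpA-SV40pA-L-td-sfGFP is a 9.1 kb mammalian expression plasmid carrying a piggyBac transposon that acts as a dual-recombinase "AND" fluorescent reporter. The custom backbone is pBluescript-like, with remnants of the lac promoter/operator and lacZα, flanking T3 and T7 promoters, and an f1 origin. It is propagated in E. coli as a high-copy plasmid through a ColE1/pUC-type origin, with ampicillin selection from the bla gene. The piggyBac inverted terminal repeats are described by the depositor as synthesized from database sequences. They are not annotated in the automated feature table, although the unannotated stretches just inside the T3 and T7 promoters are where they would be expected. When piggyBac transposase is supplied, these repeats should allow the cassette to integrate into a host genome.

The payload is driven by the CAG promoter (CMV enhancer, chicken β-actin promoter and chimeric intron). Downstream lie two consecutive transcriptional stop cassettes, each built from a bGH poly(A) signal followed by an SV40 poly(A) signal. The first is flanked by a pair of same-orientation minimal FRT sites and the second by a pair of same-orientation loxP sites. These precede a tandem-dimer superfolder GFP (two sfGFP coding units in series), a WPRE to enhance transcript expression, and a terminal bGH poly(A). Either stop cassette alone should terminate transcription before the reporter, so green fluorescence requires excision of both, by FLP and by Cre. This makes the construct suited to intersectional labelling of cells that have experienced both recombinase activities. The depositor notes that the WPRE lacks four nucleotides at its 5' end, which can hinder software recognition, but that the vector is functional.
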