Features (pLannotate 1.2.2; 34 found; start..end, strand, type, name):
     24..128     +  promoter       AmpR promoter: bla
    129..989     +  CDS            AmpR: β-lactamase; bla; confers resistance to ampicillin, carbenicillin, and related antibiotics
   1160..1748    +  rep_origin     ori: high-copy-number ColE1/pMB1/pBR322/pUC origin of replication
   1931..2023    +  CDS            lacI (fragment): lac repressor; lacI; The lac repressor binds to the lac operator to inhibit transcription in E. coli. This inhibition can be relieved by adding lactose or isopropyl-β-D-thiogalactopyranoside (IPTG).
   2036..2057    +  protein_bind   CAP binding site: CAP binding activates transcription in the presence of cAMP. E. coli catabolite activator protein
   2072..2102    +  promoter       lac promoter: promoter for the E. coli lac operon
   2110..2126    +  protein_bind   lac operator: The lac repressor binds to the lac operator to inhibit transcription in E. coli. This inhibition can be relieved by adding lactose or isopropyl-β-D-thiogalactopyranoside (IPTG). lac repressor encoded by lacI
   2171..2189    +  promoter       T3 promoter: promoter for bacteriophage T3 RNA polymerase
   2620..2999    +  enhancer       CMV enhancer: human cytomegalovirus immediate early enhancer
   3001..3278    +  promoter       chicken β-actin promoter: No description available
   3279..4295    +  intron         chimeric intron: chimera between introns from chicken β-actin and rabbit β-globin
   4355..4388    -  protein_bind   FRT (minimal): supports FLP-mediated excision but not integration (Turan and Bode, 2011) FLP recombinase from the Saccharomyces cerevisiae 2μ plasmid
   4409..4633    +  polyA_signal   bGH poly(A) signal: bovine growth hormone polyadenylation signal
   4637..4658    +  promoter       SV40 promoter (fragment): SV40 enhancer and early promoter
   4688..4713    +  misc_feature   MCS (fragment): pBluescript multiple cloning site
   4713..4795    +  CDS            large T antigen (fragment): large T antigen from SV40 (simian virus 40)
   4818..4939    +  polyA_signal   SV40 poly(A) signal: SV40 polyadenylation signal
   4951..4984    -  protein_bind   FRT (minimal): supports FLP-mediated excision but not integration (Turan and Bode, 2011) FLP recombinase from the Saccharomyces cerevisiae 2μ plasmid
   4997..5030    +  protein_bind   loxP: Cre-mediated recombination occurs in the 8-bp core sequence (GCATACAT). Cre recombinase
   5051..5275    +  polyA_signal   bGH poly(A) signal: bovine growth hormone polyadenylation signal
   5279..5300    +  promoter       SV40 promoter (fragment): SV40 enhancer and early promoter
   5330..5355    +  misc_feature   MCS (fragment): pBluescript multiple cloning site
   5355..5437    +  CDS            large T antigen (fragment): large T antigen from SV40 (simian virus 40)
   5460..5581    +  polyA_signal   SV40 poly(A) signal: SV40 polyadenylation signal
   5599..5632    +  protein_bind   loxP: Cre-mediated recombination occurs in the 8-bp core sequence (GCATACAT). Cre recombinase
   5642..6355    +  CDS            Superfolder GFP: Superfolder GFP is a basic (constitutively fluorescent) green fluorescent protein published in 2005, derived from Aequorea victoria. It is reported to be a very rapidly-maturing weak dimer.
   6386..7099    +  CDS            Superfolder GFP: Superfolder GFP is a basic (constitutively fluorescent) green fluorescent protein published in 2005, derived from Aequorea victoria. It is reported to be a very rapidly-maturing weak dimer.
   7111..7695    +  misc_feature   WPRE: woodchuck hepatitis virus posttranscriptional regulatory element
   7740..7964    +  polyA_signal   bGH poly(A) signal: bovine growth hormone polyadenylation signal
   7968..7989    +  promoter       SV40 promoter (fragment): SV40 enhancer and early promoter
   8353..8430    +  CDS            FP (fragment): FP25_NPVAC - Experimental evidence at protein level: Swiss-Prot protein existence level 1. From Autographa californica nuclear polyhedrosis virus (AcMNPV).
   8440..8458    -  promoter       T7 promoter: promoter for bacteriophage T7 RNA polymerase
   8461..8618    +  CDS            lacZα (fragment): LacZα fragment of β-galactosidase; lacZ fragment
   8650..9078    -  rep_origin     f1 ori (sequence partly withheld): f1 bacteriophage origin of replication; arrow indicates direction of (+) strand synthesis
>Addgene plasmid #178432 | PB CAG-F-bpA-SV40pA-F-L-bpA-SV40pA-L-td-sfGFP | addgene full sequence | sequence record 350248 | Addgene NGS Result
GTGGCACTTTTCGGGGAAATGTGCGCGGAACCCCTATTTGTTTATTTTTCTAAATACATTCAAATATGTA
TCCGCTCATGAGACAATAACCCTGATAAATGCTTCAATAATATTGAAAAAGGAAGAGTATGAGTATTCAA
CATTTCCGTGTCGCCCTTATTCCCTTTTTTGCGGCATTTTGCCTTCCTGTTTTTGCTCACCCAGAAACGC
TGGTGAAAGTAAAAGATGCTGAAGATCAGTTGGGTGCACGAGTGGGTTACATCGAACTGGATCTCAACAG
CGGTAAGATCCTTGAGAGTTTTCGCCCCGAAGAACGTTTTCCAATGATGAGCACTTTTAAAGTTCTGCTA
TGTGGCGCGGTATTATCCCGTATTGACGCCGGGCAAGAGCAACTCGGTCGCCGCATACACTATTCTCAGA
ATGACTTGGTTGAGTACTCACCAGTCACAGAAAAGCATCTTACGGATGGCATGACAGTAAGAGAATTATG
CAGTGCTGCCATAACCATGAGTGATAACACTGCGGCCAACTTACTTCTGACAACGATCGGAGGACCGAAG
GAGCTAACCGCTTTTTTGCACAACATGGGGGATCATGTAACTCGCCTTGATCGTTGGGAACCGGAGCTGA
ATGAAGCCATACCAAACGACGAGCGTGACACCACGATGCCTGTAGCAATGGCAACAACGTTGCGCAAACT
ATTAACTGGCGAACTACTTACTCTAGCTTCCCGGCAACAATTAATAGACTGGATGGAGGCGGATAAAGTT
GCAGGACCACTTCTGCGCTCGGCCCTTCCGGCTGGCTGGTTTATTGCTGATAAATCTGGAGCCGGTGAGC
GTGGGTCTCGCGGTATCATTGCAGCACTGGGGCCAGATGGTAAGCCCTCCCGTATCGTAGTTATCTACAC
GACGGGGAGTCAGGCAACTATGGATGAACGAAATAGACAGATCGCTGAGATAGGTGCCTCACTGATTAAG
CATTGGTAACTGTCAGACCAAGTTTACTCATATATACTTTAGATTGATTTAAAACTTCATTTTTAATTTA
AAAGGATCTAGGTGAAGATCCTTTTTGATAATCTCATGACCAAAATCCCTTAACGTGAGTTTTCGTTCCA
CTGAGCGTCAGACCCCGTAGAAAAGATCAAAGGATCTTCTTGAGATCCTTTTTTTCTGCGCGTAATCTGC
TGCTTGCAAACAAAAAAACCACCGCTACCAGCGGTGGTTTGTTTGCCGGATCAAGAGCTACCAACTCTTT
TTCCGAAGGTAACTGGCTTCAGCAGAGCGCAGATACCAAATACTGTTCTTCTAGTGTAGCCGTAGTTAGG
CCACCACTTCAAGAACTCTGTAGCACCGCCTACATACCTCGCTCTGCTAATCCTGTTACCAGTGGCTGCT
GCCAGTGGCGATAAGTCGTGTCTTACCGGGTTGGACTCAAGACGATAGTTACCGGATAAGGCGCAGCGGT
CGGGCTGAACGGGGGGTTCGTGCACACAGCCCAGCTTGGAGCGAACGACCTACACCGAACTGAGATACCT
ACAGCGTGAGCTATGAGAAAGCGCCACGCTTCCCGAAGGGAGAAAGGCGGACAGGTATCCGGTAAGCGGC
AGGGTCGGAACAGGAGAGCGCACGAGGGAGCTTCCAGGGGGAAACGCCTGGTATCTTTATAGTCCTGTCG
GGTTTCGCCACCTCTGACTTGAGCGTCGATTTTTGTGATGCTCGTCAGGGGGGCGGAGCCTATGGAAAAA
CGCCAGCAACGCGGCCTTTTTACGGTTCCTGGCCTTTTGCTGGCCTTTTGCTCACATGTTCTTTCCTGCG
TTATCCCCTGATTCTGTGGATAACCGTATTACCGCCTTTGAGTGAGCTGATACCGCTCGCCGCAGCCGAA
CGACCGAGCGCAGCGAGTCAGTGAGCGAGGAAGCGGAAGAGCGCCCAATACGCAAACCGCCTCTCCCCGC
GCGTTGGCCGATTCATTAATGCAGCTGGCACGACAGGTTTCCCGACTGGAAAGCGGGCAGTGAGCGCAAC
GCAATTAATGTGAGTTAGCTCACTCATTAGGCACCCCAGGCTTTACACTTTATGCTTCCGGCTCGTATGT
TGTGTGGAATTGTGAGCGGATAACAATTTCACACAGGAAACAGCTATGACCATGATTACGCCAAGCGCGC
AATTAACCCTCACTAAAGGGAACCTCCCCCGGTATTCACGACAGCAGGCTGAATAATAAAAAAATTAGAA
ACTATTATTTAACCCTAGAAAGATAATCATATTGTGACGTACGTTAAAGATAATCATGCGTAAAATTGAC
GCATGTGTTTTATCGGTCTGTATATCGAGGTTTATTTATTAATTTGAATAGATATTAAGTTTTATTATAT
TTACACTTACATACTAATAATAAATTCAACAAACAATTTATTTATGTTTATTTATTTATTAAAAAAAAAC
AAAAACTCAAAATTTCTTCTATAAAGTAACAAAACTTTTAAACATTCTCTCTTTTACAAAAATAAACTTA
TTTTGTACTTTAAAAACAGTCATGTTGTATTATAAAATAAGTAATTAGCTTAACCTATACATAATAGAAA
CAAATTATACTTATTAACCGGTCATGGTCGACATTGATTATTGACTAGTTATTAATAGTAATCAATTACG
GGGTCATTAGTTCATAGCCCATATATGGAGTTCCGCGTTACATAACTTACGGTAAATGGCCCGCCTGGCT
GACCGCCCAACGACCCCCGCCCATTGACGTCAATAATGACGTATGTTCCCATAGTAACGCCAATAGGGAC
TTTCCATTGACGTCAATGGGTGGAGTATTTACGGTAAACTGCCCACTTGGCAGTACATCAAGTGTATCAT
ATGCCAAGTACGCCCCCTATTGACGTCAATGACGGTAAATGGCCCGCCTGGCATTATGCCCAGTACATGA
CCTTATGGGACTTTCCTACTTGGCAGTACATCTACGTATTAGTCATCGCTATTACCATGGTCGAGGTGAG
CCCCACGTTCTGCTTCACTCTCCCCATCTCCCCCCCCTCCCCACCCCCAATTTTGTATTTATTTATTTTT
TAATTATTTTGTGCAGCGATGGGGGCGGGGGGGGGGGGGGGGCGCGCGCCRGGSGGGGSGGGGSGGGGSG
RGGGGSGGGGSGGGGCGAGGCGGAGAGGTGCGGCGGCAGCCAATCAGAGCGGCGCGCTCCGAAAGTTTCC
TTTTATGGCGAGGCGGCGGCGGCGGCGGCCCTATAAAAAGCGAAGCGCGCGGCGGGCGGGAGTCGCTGCG
CGCTGCCTTCGCCCCGTGCCCCGCTCCGCCGCCGCCTCGCGCCGCCCGCCCCGGCTCTGACTGACCGCGT
TACTCCCACAGGTGAGCGGGCGGGACGGCCCTTCTCCTCCGGGCTGTAATTAGCGCTTGGTTTAATGACG
GCTTGTTTCTTTTCTGTGGCTGCGTGAAAGCCTTGAGGGGCTCCGGGAGGGCCCTTTGTGCGGGGGGAGC
GGCTCGGGGGGTGCGTGCGTGTGTGTGTGCGTGGGGAGCGCCGCGTGCGGCTCCGCGCTGCCCGGCGGCT
GTGAGCGCTGCGGGCGCGGCGCGGGGCTTTGTGCGCTCCGCAGTGTGCGCGAGGGGAGCGCGGCCGGGGG
CGGTGCCCCGCGGTGCGGGGGGGGCTGCGAGGGGAACAAAGGCTGCGTGCGGGGTGTGTGCGTGGGGGGG
TGAGCAGGGGGTGTGGGCGCGTCGGTCGGGCTGCAACCCCCCCTGCACCCCCCTCCCCGAGTTGCTGAGC
ACGGCCCGGCTTCGGGTGCGGGGCTCCGTACGGGGCGTGGCGCGGGGCTCGCCGTGCCGGGCGGGGGGTG
GCGGCAGGTGGGGGTGCCGGGCGGGGCGGGGCCGCCTCGGGCCGGGGAGGGCTCGGGGGAGGGGCGCGGC
GGCCCCCGGAGCGCCGGCGGCTGTCGAGGCGCGGCGAGCCGCAGCCATTGCCTTTTATGGTAATCGTGCG
AGAGGGCGCAGGGACTTCCTTTGTCCCAAATCTGTGCGGAGCCGAAATCTGGGAGGCGCCGCCGCACCCC
CTCTAGCGGGCGCGGGGCGAAGCGGTGCGGCGCCGGCAGGAAGGAAATGGGCGGGGAGGGCCTTCGTGCG
TCGCCGCGCCGCCGTCCCCTTCTCCCTCTCCAGCCTCGGGGCTGTCCGCGGGGGGACGGCTGCCTTCGGG
GGGGACGGGGCAGGGCGGGGTTCGGCTTCTGGCGTGTGACCGGCGGCTCTAGAGCCTCTGCTAACCATGT
TCATGCCTTCTTCTTTTTCCTACAGCTCCTGGGCAACGTGCTGGTTATTGTGCTGTCTCATCATTTTGGC
AAAGAATTGCTAGCGAAGTTCCTATACTTTCTAGAGAATAGGAACTTCAGCTCGCTGATCAGCCTCGACT
GTGCCTTCTAGTTGCCAGCCATCTGTTGTTTGCCCCTCCCCCGTGCCTTCCTTGACCCTGGAAGGTGCCA
CTCCCACTGTCCTTTCCTAATAAAATGAGGAAATTGCATCGCATTGTCTGAGTAGGTGTCATTCTATTCT
GGGGGGTGGGGTGGGGCAGGACAGCAAGGGGGAGGATTGGGAAGACAATAGCAGGCATGCTGGGGATGCG
GTGGGCTCTATGGCTTCTGAGGCGGAAAGAACCAGCTGGGGCTCGACTAGAGCTTGCGGAACCCTTACCA
CCGCGGTGGCGGCCGCTCTAGAATCATAATCAGCCATACCACATTTGTAGAGGTTTTACTTGCTTTAAAA
AACCTCCCACACCTCCCCCTGAACCTGAAACATAAAATGAATGCAATTGTTGTTGTTAACTTGTTTATTG
CAGCTTATAATGGTTACAAATAAAGCAATAGCATCACAAATTTCACAAATAAAGCATTTTTTTCACTGCA
TTCTAGTTGTGGTTTGTCCAAACTCATCAATGTATCTTATAACTAGATAAGAAGTTCCTATACTTTCTAG
AGAATAGGAACTTCGCTAGCACGCGTATAACTTCGTATAGCATACATTATACGAAGTTATAGCTCGCTGA
TCAGCCTCGACTGTGCCTTCTAGTTGCCAGCCATCTGTTGTTTGCCCCTCCCCCGTGCCTTCCTTGACCC
TGGAAGGTGCCACTCCCACTGTCCTTTCCTAATAAAATGAGGAAATTGCATCGCATTGTCTGAGTAGGTG
TCATTCTATTCTGGGGGGTGGGGTGGGGCAGGACAGCAAGGGGGAGGATTGGGAAGACAATAGCAGGCAT
GCTGGGGATGCGGTGGGCTCTATGGCTTCTGAGGCGGAAAGAACCAGCTGGGGCTCGACTAGAGCTTGCG
GAACCCTTACCACCGCGGTGGCGGCCGCTCTAGAATCATAATCAGCCATACCACATTTGTAGAGGTTTTA
CTTGCTTTAAAAAACCTCCCACACCTCCCCCTGAACCTGAAACATAAAATGAATGCAATTGTTGTTGTTA
ACTTGTTTATTGCAGCTTATAATGGTTACAAATAAAGCAATAGCATCACAAATTTCACAAATAAAGCATT
TTTTTCACTGCATTCTAGTTGTGGTTTGTCCAAACTCATCAATGTATCTTATAACTAGATAACCTAGGAT
AACTTCGTATAGCATACATTATACGAAGTTATAGGCGCGCCATGAGCAAAGGAGAAGAACTTTTCACTGG
AGTTGTCCCAATTCTTGTTGAATTAGATGGTGATGTTAATGGGCACAAATTTTCTGTCCGTGGAGAGGGT
GAAGGTGATGCTACAAACGGAAAACTCACCCTTAAATTTATTTGCACTACTGGAAAACTACCTGTTCCGT
GGCCAACACTTGTCACTACTCTGACCTATGGTGTTCAATGCTTTTCCCGTTATCCGGATCACATGAAACG
GCATGACTTTTTCAAGAGTGCCATGCCCGAAGGTTATGTACAGGAACGCACTATATCTTTCAAAGATGAC
GGGACCTACAAGACGCGTGCTGAAGTCAAGTTTGAAGGTGATACCCTTGTTAATCGTATCGAGTTAAAGG
GTATTGATTTTAAAGAAGATGGAAACATTCTTGGACACAAACTCGAATACAACTTTAACTCACACAATGT
ATACATCACGGCAGACAAACAAAAGAATGGAATCAAAGCTAACTTCAAAATTCGCCACAACGTTGAAGAT
GGTTCCGTTCAACTAGCAGACCATTATCAACAAAATACTCCAATTGGCGATGGCCCTGTCCTTTTACCAG
ACAACCATTACCTGTCGACACAATCTGTCCTTTCGAAAGATCCCAACGAAAAGCGTGACCACATGGTCCT
TCTTGAGTTTGTAACTGCTGCTGGGATTACACATGGCATGGATGAGCTCTACAAAGGTTCTGCTGGATCT
GCAGCAGGATCTGGTATGAGCAAAGGAGAAGAACTTTTCACTGGAGTTGTCCCAATTCTTGTTGAATTAG
ATGGTGATGTTAATGGGCACAAATTTTCTGTCCGTGGAGAGGGTGAAGGTGATGCTACAAACGGAAAACT
CACCCTTAAATTTATTTGCACTACTGGAAAACTACCTGTTCCGTGGCCAACACTTGTCACTACTCTGACC
TATGGTGTTCAATGCTTTTCCCGTTATCCGGATCACATGAAACGGCATGACTTTTTCAAGAGTGCCATGC
CCGAAGGTTATGTACAGGAACGCACTATATCTTTCAAAGATGACGGGACCTACAAGACGCGTGCTGAAGT
CAAGTTTGAAGGTGATACCCTTGTTAATCGTATCGAGTTAAAGGGTATTGATTTTAAAGAAGATGGAAAC
ATTCTTGGACACAAACTCGAATACAACTTTAACTCACACAATGTATACATCACGGCAGACAAACAAAAGA
ATGGAATCAAAGCTAACTTCAAAATTCGCCACAACGTTGAAGATGGTTCCGTTCAACTAGCAGACCATTA
TCAACAAAATACTCCAATTGGCGATGGCCCTGTCCTTTTACCAGACAACCATTACCTGTCGACACAATCT
GTCCTTTCGAAAGATCCCAACGAAAAGCGTGACCACATGGTCCTTCTTGAGTTTGTAACTGCTGCTGGGA
TTACACATGGCATGGATGAGCTCTACAAATGATTAATTAAAACCTCTGGATTACAAAATTTGTGAAAGAT
TGACTGGTATTCTTAACTATGTTGCTCCTTTTACGCTATGTGGATACGCTGCTTTAATGCCTTTGTATCA
TGCTATTGCTTCCCGTATGGCTTTCATTTTCTCCTCCTTGTATAAATCCTGGTTGCTGTCTCTTTATGAG
GAGTTGTGGCCCGTTGTCAGGCAACGTGGCGTGGTGTGCACTGTGTTTGCTGACGCAACCCCCACTGGTT
GGGGCATTGCCACCACCTGTCAGCTCCTTTCCGGGACTTTCGCTTTCCCCCTCCCTATTGCCACGGCGGA
ACTCATCGCCGCCTGCCTTGCCCGCTGCTGGACAGGGGCTCGGCTGTTGGGCACTGACAATTCCGTGGTG
TTGTCGGGGAAATCATCGTCCTTTCCTTGGCTGCTCGCCTGTGTTGCCACCTGGATTCTGCGCGGGACGT
CCTTCTGCTACGTCCCTTCGGCCCTCAATCCAGCGGACCTTCCTTCCCGCGGCCTGCTGCCGGCTCTGCG
GCCTCTTCCGCGTCTTCGCCTTCGCCCTCAGACGAGTCGGATCTCCCTTTGGGCCGCCTCCCCGCAGGAT
CCACTAGAGCGGCCGCCTAGAGCTCGCTATCAGCCTCGACTGTGCCTTCTAGTTGCCAGCCATCTGTTGT
TTGCCCCTCCCCCGTGCCTTCCTTGACCCTGGAAGGTGCCACTCCCACTGTCCTTTCCTAATAAAATGAG
GAAATTGCATCGCATTGTCTGAGTAGGTGTCATTCTATTCTGGGGGGTGGGGTGGGGCAGGACAGCAAGG
GGGAGGATTGGGAAGACAATAGCAGGCATGCTGGGGATGCGGTGGGCTCTATGGCTTCTGAGGCGGAAAG
AACCAGCTGGGGCTCGACTAGAGCTTGCGGAACCCTTAAGCTTTTTTATTATATATTAGTCACGATATCT
ATAACAAGAAAATATATATATAATAAGTTATCACGTAAGTAGAACATGAAATAACAATATAATTATCGTA
TGAGTTAAATCTTAAAAGTCACGTAAAAGATAATCATGCGTCATTTTGACTCACGCGGTCGTTATAGTTC
AAAATCAGTGACACTTACCGCATTGACAAGCACGCCTCACGGGAGCTCCAAGCGGCGACTGAGATGTCCT
AAATGCACAGCGACGGATTCGCGCTATTTAGAAAGAGAGAGCAATATTTCAAGAATGCATGCGTCAATTT
TACGCAGACTATCTTTCTAGGGTTAAAAAAGATTTGCGCTTTACTCGACCTAAACTTTAAACACGTCATA
GAATCTTCGTTTGACAAAAACCACATTGTGTTGGGTCGCCCTATAGTGAGTCGTATTACAATTCACTGGC
CGTCGTTTTACAACGTCGTGACTGGGAAAACCCTGGCGTTACCCAACTTAATCGCCTTGCAGCACATCCC
CCTTTCGCCAGCTGGCGTAATAGCGAAGAGGCCCGCACCGATCGCCCTTCCCAACAGTTGCGCAGCCTGA
ATGGCGAATGGCAAATTGTAAGCGTTAATATTTTGTTAAAATTCGCGTTAAATTTTTGTTAAATCAGCTC
ATTTTTTAACCAATAGGCCGAAATCGGCAAAATCCCTTATAAATCAAAAGAATAGACCGAGATAGGGT
[37 nt withheld, positions 8749-8785]
AAAGAACGTGGACTCCAACGTCAAAGG
[49 nt withheld, positions 8813-8861]
T
[91 nt withheld, positions 8863-8953]
G
[124 nt withheld, positions 8955-9078]
CAG
